>Addgene plasmid #134676 | pACYCDuet1-tglB | addgene full sequence | sequence record 305744 | Addgene NGS Result
ATTGTGAGCGGATAACAATTCCCCTGTAGAAATAATTTTGTTTAACTTTAATAAGGAGATATACCATGGG
CAGCAGCCATCACCATCATCACCACAGCAAGGATCCGATGGAAAGCTCACACTATTTCTGGCTTCGCTCG
ACCGGGTTTGCGGTGCATCACCTGACCCGCTTGGGGAAAATGGCCGAATTGCCGTTGCTGAAGGATTTTG
AAACCGATTATCGCTCCCTGAATACTCTACGCGACAGCCTGTTAGAGAAGTCCATAAGCCACTCGTCTCA
GGCCTGTCGCAAGCTGATCCGCAAGCTGAATGAAAACCTGCCGCTGCAAGTGTCTGATCTTCCAGAAGCG
CTGCGTGATGACGCAGTGGATGAATTGGCGCACTGGAACGAGCGGCTTGGCCGGCTCAAGCAACGTGTCG
AAGTGGATCAGGAATATGCCGTGTTTCTCGAAAGCGCGCGGCAGGCCCTGATTGATTTCGTGAACGATGA
AGACGTTGAGCAGGCCGTGTTCATTTCCAACCCGACCGCGCTGACCCGGCTTCGGGAGCTCAGGCAAGAG
CGCCATGCGAGAACTGACAGCCGCAAGAAGCAGAAACTGCGCCTGGCCTGGAGCTACGCACAGCGATTCT
GTTCAAAAAATGATACGTCGAGTTTTTTCGGCCCGCTGGCCTGGGGGCGGTTTGATCGTACGCAGGTCGA
GCATGTTCGTATCACGCAGCACGGACCCGGCTGGATCAGAGAACGCCATACCTTTTTCGAGAGCTGGGTT
GTACAGCGGCTGGTCGAGCAGTTGAATCGCCATTGCGTTGATGTGCAGTTCATGCCGTTGCAACTCAACC
CGGGCTGTTTTTTGAATCAAGACACGTTGCATCTGCCCGTCAACAAACGTCGTCAAGTCAGTGCCTTGAC
GGCCAGAGTGCTGGGTTACATTCAGTGCCAGAGCGCTGTGGCACCGACCCTGTTCGGGTTGCAGGCCGAG
TTGCAGGATGTCAGCGCCGGGCAATTGCGCGACCTGATCGATCATCTGGTCGCCCAGCAGATTGTACGTC
GCGGCTGGCAGATTTCCCCCAGGGAACGAAAGCCTGTTCAGGTGCTGCACACTTTTCTGGCCGACGCGCG
CCTGTCTGATGACTTTCGCACTCAGTGGCATGAACGTCTGTCGGGCCTTGAAGCGATTCGGCAAGACTAT
GCGACAGGCGATCTGGCCGTACGCATTGCCAGCCTCGACAAGCTGAACCGGCTGCTTGGCGAAGCCGGCG
TGGATATTTCGCGTGAGAGCGGCGCCATGTATGTCGGTCGCTACCCGGTCTACGAGGATTGTTCGCGCAA
TATCGATATCAGCCTGGGTGGCGCCTTACTTGATCAGGTCAATGCCGATCTGGCGCCGTTGATGCGCATT
CATCAATGGCTGATCAAAGCATGCGCTCGGCAACTGCATGGTTTTTACGCTCAGGTATGGCAACGCCTGC
AGGCAGAGGACGAGCATAATCCGGTGAACTTCCTGGCCTTTCTTGGCGCTGTGCAACCAGTAATTGCACA
CGCCGAGGCGGGCATCATCGAAGAACTGGACGCAGTGCTGGCAGACGCCTGGCAGCAGGTCCTGAGCGAT
AAACACGACCCTGAACAGGTGCAGTTGACCCATGAGGACATAGAGCGGCTGATTGTCGAGCTGAACACGC
GTCTGGATGTTCGGACGTTCAGCGTATTTGGCAGCCACTTTCACTCTCCGGATTTCCTGATTTCCAGTAC
CTCGACAGACGCGCTGAACCAGGGCGACTACTCAATCATTCTGGGAGAGGTCCATCCGGGCGTGCACACC
CTCAGTCAGCCGGTAGCCGAGCCTTTCGGACCGTTCAATAAAGAGATCGAGCAGGAGGTTCGGCAAATAT
TCGACGGACCTCGTCTGGTGCTTGCCGACTCGCCGGACAGTTATCAGCGTTCGCATATCGATTGGCCTTT
GCTCGAGTGCTACCAACAACTGATACTGCCTTCTGGCGGCGGTTGCGTGCCGGCGGATCAGCGCTTTGCC
GTCGGCCGTGCTCGTCTTGTCATGAACGAGGGACGTTTGCGCGTCGAGGATATTGCCGGCCAATTCAGCG
AAGACTTGGTGTGCGTGTATCCCACTCCTATGCACCGACTGGGTTTTGCCTTGGCTGGCAGCGTCGTGGC
CAAGAACGACCGACGCCGAATAGGCTTGGGCAAGACCTTGTACAAACGCGCCTCGTGGTGGTTCAGTCCA
GAGCAACTGCCGTGCTCTGAATTCAGTGTGGACAAGCTCGACGACGTGCTGGCATGGCGAGCGTGGGCCG
TCGAGCACGGTTTGCCCCGTTATGTGTTCGCCAAGATCGATATCGAACCCAAGCCGATTTTCATTGATTT
CGATAACCCGTTGTCACTCGACGGTGTCAGTAATTCGATGAAGAAAGCGGGGCACGTCAAGTTTTCCGAG
ATGTGTCCTGCTCCGGACCAACTGTGGCTCGAAGAAACGCGCGGGCATTTCTGTTGTGAAATACGTACAA
CCTTTAGGGACAATGGAGTAACGCGTGATGAATAAGCTTGCGGCCGCATAATGCTTAAGTCGAACAGAAA
GTAATCGTATTGTACACGGCCGCATAATCGAAATTAATACGACTCACTATAGGGGAATTGTGAGCGGATA
ACAATTCCCCATCTTAGTATATTAGTTAAGTATAAGAAGGAGATATACATATGGCAGATCTCAATTGGAT
ATCGGCCGGCCACGCGATCGCTGACGTCGGTACCCTCGAGTCTGGTAAAGAAACCGCTGCTGCGAAATTT
GAACGCCAGCACATGGACTCGTCTACTAGCGCAGCTTAATTAACCTAGGCTGCTGCCACCGCTGAGCAAT
AACTAGCATAACCCCTTGGGGCCTCTAAACGGGTCTTGAGGGGTTTTTTGCTGAAACCTCAGGCATTTGA
GAAGCACACGGTCACACTGCTTCCGGTAGTCAATAAACCGGTAAACCAGCAATAGACATAAGCGGCTATT
TAACGACCCTGCCCTGAACCGACGACCGGGTCGAATTTGCTTTCGAATTTCTGCCATTCATCCGCTTATT
ATCACTTATTCAGGCGTAGCAACCAGGCGTTTAAGGGCACCAATAACTGCCTTAAAAAAATTACGCCCCG
CCCTGCCACTCATCGCAGTACTGTTGTAATTCATTAAGCATTCTGCCGACATGGAAGCCATCACAAACGG
CATGATGAACCTGAATCGCCAGCGGCATCAGCACCTTGTCGCCTTGCGTATAATATTTGCCCATAGTGAA
AACGGGGGCGAAGAAGTTGTCCATATTGGCCACGTTTAAATCAAAACTGGTGAAACTCACCCAGGGATTG
GCTGAGACGAAAAACATATTCTCAATAAACCCTTTAGGGAAATAGGCCAGGTTTTCACCGTAACACGCCA
CATCTTGCGAATATATGTGTAGAAACTGCCGGAAATCGTCGTGGTATTCACTCCAGAGCGATGAAAACGT
TTCAGTTTGCTCATGGAAAACGGTGTAACAAGGGTGAACACTATCCCATATCACCAGCTCACCGTCTTTC
ATTGCCATACGGAACTCCGGATGAGCATTCATCAGGCGGGCAAGAATGTGAATAAAGGCCGGATAAAACT
TGTGCTTATTTTTCTTTACGGTCTTTAAAAAGGCCGTAATATCCAGCTGAACGGTCTGGTTATAGGTACA
TTGAGCAACTGACTGAAATGCCTCAAAATGTTCTTTACGATGCCATTGGGATATATCAACGGTGGTATAT
CCAGTGATTTTTTTCTCCATTTTAGCTTCCTTAGCTCCTGAAAATCTCGATAACTCAAAAAATACGCCCG
GTAGTGATCTTATTTCATTATGGTGAAAGTTGGAACCTCTTACGTGCCGATCAACGTCTCATTTTCGCCA
AAAGTTGGCCCAGGGCTTCCCGGTATCAACAGGGACACCAGGATTTATTTATTCTGCGAAGTGATCTTCC
GTCACAGGTATTTATTCGGCGCAAAGTGCGTCGGGTGATGCTGCCAACTTACTGATTTAGTGTATGATGG
TGTTTTTGAGGTGCTCCAGTGGCTTCTGTTTCTATCAGCTGTCCCTCCTGTTCAGCTACTGACGGGGTGG
TGCGTAACGGCAAAAGCACCGCCGGACATCAGCGCTAGCGGAGTGTATACTGGCTTACTATGTTGGCACT
GATGAGGGTGTCAGTGAAGTGCTTCATGTGGCAGGAGAAAAAAGGCTGCACCGGTGCGTCAGCAGAATAT
GTGATACAGGATATATTCCGCTTCCTCGCTCACTGACTCGCTACGCTCGGTCGTTCGACTGCGGCGAGCG
GAAATGGCTTACGAACGGGGCGGAGATTTCCTGGAAGATGCCAGGAAGATACTTAACAGGGAAGTGAGAG
GGCCGCGGCAAAGCCGTTTTTCCATAGGCTCCGCCCCCCTGACAAGCATCACGAAATCTGACGCTCAAAT
CAGTGGTGGCGAAACCCGACAGGACTATAAAGATACCAGGCGTTTCCCCCTGGCGGCTCCCTCGTGCGCT
CTCCTGTTCCTGCCTTTCGGTTTACCGGTGTCATTCCGCTGTTATGGCCGCGTTTGTCTCATTCCACGCC
TGACACTCAGTTCCGGGTAGGCAGTTCGCTCCAAGCTGGACTGTATGCACGAACCCCCCGTTCAGTCCGA
CCGCTGCGCCTTATCCGGTAACTATCGTCTTGAGTCCAACCCGGAAAGACATGCAAAAGCACCACTGGCA
GCAGCCACTGGTAATTGATTTAGAGGAGTTAGTCTTGAAGTCATGCGCCGGTTAAGGCTAAACTGAAAGG
ACAAGTTTTGGTGACTGCGCTCCTCCAAGCCAGTTACCTCGGTTCAAAGAGTTGGTAGCTCAGAGAACCT
TCGAAAAACCGCCCTGCAAGGCGGTTTTTTCGTTTTCAGAGCAAGAGATTACGCGCAGACCAAAACGATC
TCAAGAAGATCATCTTATTAATCAGATAAAATATTTCTAGATTTCAGTGCAATTTATCTCTTCAAATGTA
GCACCTGAAGTCAGCCCCATACGATATAAGTTGTAATTCTCATGTTAGTCATGCCCCGCGCCCACCGGAA
GGAGCTGACTGGGTTGAAGGCTCTCAAGGGCATCGGTCGAGATCCCGGTGCCTAATGAGTGAGCTAACTT
ACATTAATTGCGTTGCGCTCACTGCCCGCTTTCCAGTCGGGAAACCTGTCGTGCCAGCTGCATTAATGAA
TCGGCCAACGCGCGGGGAGAGGCGGTTTGCGTATTGGGCGCCAGGGTGGTTTTTCTTTTCACCAGTGAGA
CGGGCAACAGCTGATTGCCCTTCACCGCCTGGCCCTGAGAGAGTTGCAGCAAGCGGTCCACGCTGGTTTG
CCCCAGCAGGCGAAAATCCTGTTTGATGGTGGTTAACGGCGGGATATAACATGAGCTGTCTTCGGTATCG
TCGTATCCCACTACCGAGATGTCCGCACCAACGCGCAGCCCGGACTCGGTAATGGCGCGCATTGCGCCCA
GCGCCATCTGATCGTTGGCAACCAGCATCGCAGTGGGAACGATGCCCTCATTCAGCATTTGCATGGTTTG
TTGAAAACCGGACATGGCACTCCAGTCGCCTTCCCGTTCCGCTATCGGCTGAATTTGATTGCGAGTGAGA
TATTTATGCCAGCCAGCCAGACGCAGACGCGCCGAGACAGAACTTAATGGGCCCGCTAACAGCGCGATTT
GCTGGTGACCCAATGCGACCAGATGCTCCACGCCCAGTCGCGTACCGTCTTCATGGGAGAAAATAATACT
GTTGATGGGTGTCTGGTCAGAGACATCAAGAAATAACGCCGGAACATTAGTGCAGGCAGCTTCCACAGCA
ATGGCATCCTGGTCATCCAGCGGATAGTTAATGATCAGCCCACTGACGCGTTGCGCGAGAAGATTGTGCA
CCGCCGCTTTACAGGCTTCGACGCCGCTTCGTTCTACCATCGACACCACCACGCTGGCACCCAGTTGATC
GGCGCGAGATTTAATCGCCGCGACAATTTGCGACGGCGCGTGCAGGGCCAGACTGGAGGTGGCAACGCCA
ATCAGCAACGACTGTTTGCCCGCCAGTTGTTGTGCCACGCGGTTGGGAATGTAATTCAGCTCCGCCATCG
CCGCTTCCACTTTTTCCCGCGTTTTCGCAGAAACGTGGCTGGCCTGGTTCACCACGCGGGAAACGGTCTG
ATAAGAGACACCGGCATACTCTGCGACATCGTATAACGTTACTGGTTTCACATTCACCACCCTGAATTGA
CTCTCTTCCGGGCGCTATCATGCCATACCGCGAAAGGTTTTGCGCCATTCGATGGTGTCCGGGATCTCGA
CGCTCTCCCTTATGCGACTCCTGCATTAGGAAATTAATACGACTCACTATAGGGGA
Features (pLannotate 1.2.2; 18 found; start..end, strand, type, name):
     37..59      +  RBS            RBS: efficient ribosome binding site from bacteriophage T7 gene 10 (Olins and Rangwala, 1989)
   2625..2643    +  promoter       T7 promoter: promoter for bacteriophage T7 RNA polymerase
   2644..2668    +  protein_bind   lac operator: The lac repressor binds to the lac operator to inhibit transcription in E. coli. This inhibition can be relieved by adding lactose or isopropyl-β-D-thiogalactopyranoside (IPTG). lac repressor encoded by lacI
   2777..2818    +  CDS            S-Tag (fragment): affinity and epitope tag derived from pancreatic ribonuclease A
   2848..2865    +  CDS            SET1 (fragment): solubility-enhancement tag derived from T7 phage gene 10B
   2873..2920    +  terminator     T7 terminator: transcription terminator for bacteriophage T7 RNA polymerase
   3144..3800    -  CDS            cat: CAT_ECOLX - Experimental evidence at protein level: Swiss-Prot protein existence level 1. This enzyme is an effector of chloramphenicol resistance in bacteria. From Escherichia coli. This protein is used as a marker in many commonly used cloning vectors, such as pACYC184.
   3801..3903    -  promoter       cat promoter: promoter of the E. coli cat gene encoding chloramphenicol acetyltransferase
   4024..4167    +  mobile_element IS1 (fragment): prokaryotic transposable element IS1
   4286..4341    -  rep_origin     RSF ori (fragment): Plasmids containing the RSF 1030 origin of replication can be propagated in E. coli cells that contain additional plasmids with compatible origins.
   4429..4974    -  rep_origin     p15A ori: Plasmids containing the medium-copy-number p15A origin of replication can be propagated in E. coli cells that contain a second plasmid with the ColE1 origin.
   5086..5150    -  CDS            TcR (fragment): tetracycline efflux protein; tet; confers resistance to tetracycline
   5165..5186    -  protein_bind   CAP binding site: CAP binding activates transcription in the presence of cAMP. E. coli catabolite activator protein
   5199..6281    -  CDS            lacI: lac repressor; lacI; The lac repressor binds to the lac operator to inhibit transcription in E. coli. This inhibition can be relieved by adding lactose or isopropyl-β-D-thiogalactopyranoside (IPTG).
   6282..6359    -  promoter       lacI promoter: lacI
   6367..6402    -  CDS            TcR (fragment): tetracycline efflux protein; tet; confers resistance to tetracycline
   6405..6423    +  promoter       T7 promoter: promoter for bacteriophage T7 RNA polymerase
   6424..22      +  protein_bind   lac operator (across the origin): The lac repressor binds to the lac operator to inhibit transcription in E. coli. This inhibition can be relieved by adding lactose or isopropyl-β-D-thiogalactopyranoside (IPTG). lac repressor encoded by lacI
