[The description below was written by a language model from this plasmid's Addgene catalogue record and pLannotate feature annotations shown in this document.]
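Description:
pACYCDuet1-tglB is a bacterial expression plasmid of about 6.4 kb, built on the pACYCDuet-1 backbone, for producing N-terminally His6-tagged TglB from Pseudomonas syringae pv. maculicola ES4326 in E. coli. It replicates from the p15A origin and is selected with chloramphenicol through the cat gene and its native promoter. The catalogue lists the plasmid as high copy, whereas the p15A annotation describes a medium-copy origin. This origin is compatible with ColE1-type plasmids, which is what makes Duet vectors suited to co-expressing several proteins in one cell. The plasmid also carries lacI under its own promoter. The short IS1, RSF ori and tetracycline-resistance fragments in the annotation appear to be backbone remnants or partial matches rather than functional elements.

The feature table shows the usual Duet arrangement of two T7 promoter/lac operator units, so transcription requires a host that supplies T7 RNA polymerase and is induced with IPTG. The first unit spans the sequence origin and is followed by the T7 gene 10 ribosome binding site. An unannotated stretch of roughly 2.5 kb follows it, which fits the stated 2,448 bp tglB insert, although the annotation does not mark the coding sequence or the His6 tag. This placement and the listed sequencing primers point to the first cloning site, whereas the recorded NdeI and XhoI sites (both destroyed) are usually associated with the second, and the record does not resolve this difference. The second T7/lac unit appears empty and is followed only by an S-tag fragment and the T7 terminator.

The plasmid is intended for overexpression and affinity purification of TglB. The associated publication concerns the use of a scaffold peptide in the biosynthesis of amino acid-derived natural products.
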