Addgene plasmid #134676: pACYCDuet1-tglB
Purpose: Expresses His6-TglBin E. Coli
Depositing lab: Wilfred van der Donk. Depositing organization: University of Illinois at Urbana-Champaign. Publication: Use of a scaffold peptide in the biosynthesis of amino acid-derived natural products. Ting CP, Funk MA, Halaby SL, Zhang Z, Gonen T, van der Donk WA. Science. 2019 Jul 19;365(6450):280-284. doi: 10.1126/science.aau6232. PubMed 31320540.
Backbone
  Vector backbone: pACYCDuet1
  Vector type: Bacterial Expression
  Selectable markers: ChlR
Growth in bacteria
  Bacterial resistance: Chloramphenicol, 25 μg/mL
  Growth temperature: 37°C
  Growth strain: DH5alpha
  Copy number: High Copy
Gene/Insert
  Gene/Insert name: TglB
  Species: Pseudomonas syringae pv. maculicola str. ES4326
  Insert size (bp): 2448
  GenBank ID: EGH61611.1
  Promoter: T7
  Tag / fusion protein: His6 (N terminal on insert)
  Cloning method: Restriction Enzyme; 5′ cloning site NdeI (destroyed during cloning); 3′ cloning site XhoI (destroyed during cloning)
  Sequencing primers: 5′ ACYCDuetUP1; 3′ DuetDOWN1
Terms and licenses: Academic/Nonprofit Terms; Industry Terms: Not Available to Industry
How to cite: pACYCDuet1-tglB was a gift from Wilfred van der Donk (Addgene plasmid # 134676 ; http://n2t.net/addgene:134676 ; RRID:Addgene_134676)
